Addgene plasmid #223881: pD(Nt)_GFP-TEV
Purpose: 4G-cloning donor for N-terminal GFP-TEV tag
Depositing lab: Stephan Gruber. Depositing organization: Universite de Lausanne (UNIL). Publication: 4G cloning: rapid gene assembly for expression of multisubunit protein complexes in diverse hosts. Taschner M, Dickinson JB, Roisne-Hamelin F, Gruber S. Life Sci Alliance. 2024 Dec 2;8(1):e202402899. doi: 10.26508/lsa.202402899. Print 2025 Jan. PubMed 39622624.
Backbone
  Vector backbone: pD
  Vector type: Golden-Gate Donor
Growth in bacteria
  Bacterial resistance: Chloramphenicol, 25 μg/mL
  Growth temperature: 37°C
  Growth strain: Pir1 ; strain contains pir-116 mutation for plasmid maintenance at high copy
  Copy number: High Copy
Gene/Insert
  Gene/Insert name: GFP-TEV
  Species: Synthetic
  Cloning method: Gibson Cloning
Terms and licenses: Academic/Nonprofit Terms; Industry Terms: Not Available to Industry
Depositor comments: Please visit https://doi.org/10.1101/2024.06.17.599261 for bioRxiv preprint.
How to cite: pD(Nt)_GFP-TEV was a gift from Stephan Gruber (Addgene plasmid # 223881 ; http://n2t.net/addgene:223881 ; RRID:Addgene_223881)
