[The description below was written by a language model from this plasmid's Addgene catalogue record and pLannotate feature annotations shown in this document.]
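Description:
pD(Nt)_GFP-TEV is a small (about 2.6 kb) Golden Gate donor plasmid from the 4G-cloning system, a toolkit for rapid assembly of genes for expressing multisubunit protein complexes in different hosts. It is built on the pD donor backbone and serves as a source module rather than an expression vector. The feature table shows no promoter upstream of the tag cassette, so the GFP-TEV part is meant to be transferred into a recipient construct, where it becomes fused to the N-terminus of a protein of interest.

The payload is a synthetic EGFP coding sequence followed directly by a tobacco etch virus (TEV) protease recognition site, which gives a fluorescent tag that can be cleaved off the partner protein. The record does not annotate the type IIS restriction sites or overhangs used for Golden Gate assembly. The backbone carries a chloramphenicol acetyltransferase gene under its native cat promoter for selection. It also carries an R6K γ origin, which replicates only when the pi initiator protein is supplied in trans. The plasmid is therefore maintained in a pir-expressing strain, and the pir-116 allele of that strain gives high copy number. This conditional origin means the donor cannot persist in standard cloning strains, which would help eliminate donor carry-over after assembly.

A single loxP site is also annotated. It could in principle allow Cre-mediated fusion with another loxP-bearing plasmid, although the record does not state this use. The short annotated fragments resembling a T7 gene 10B solubility tag and the Tn5 transposase are partial matches, probably backbone remnants or incidental hits rather than functional elements.
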