Features (pLannotate 1.2.2; 8 found; start..end, strand, type, name):
     38..748     +  CDS            EGFP: EGFP is a basic (constitutively fluorescent) green fluorescent protein published in 1996, derived from Aequorea victoria. It is reported to be a rapidly-maturing weak dimer with moderate acid sensitivity.
    749..768     +  CDS            TEV site (fragment): tobacco etch virus (TEV) protease recognition and cleavage site
    812..861     +  CDS            SET1 (fragment): solubility-enhancement tag derived from T7 phage gene 10B
    955..1057    +  promoter       cat promoter: promoter of the E. coli cat gene encoding chloramphenicol acetyltransferase
   1058..1714    +  CDS            cat: CAT_ECOLX - Experimental evidence at protein level: Swiss-Prot protein existence level 1. This enzyme is an effector of chloramphenicol resistance in bacteria. From Escherichia coli. This protein is used as a marker in many commonly used cloning vectors, such as pACYC184.
   1990..2103    -  CDS            tnpA (fragment): TN5P_ECOLX - Also known as tnp. Experimental evidence at protein level: Swiss-Prot protein existence level 1. Mediates transposition of transposon Tn5 by a 'cut and paste' mechanism. First, the monomeric transposase binds the 19 bp inverted DNA repeats flanking the transposon. Then, dimerization of the DNA- bound transposase creates a synaptic DNA complex. After nicking of the first DNA strand, excision of the transposon proceeds through a series of intermediates. The transposase then mediates the insertion of the transposon at a new site by strand transfer. The activity of the wild- type tran
   2112..2468    -  rep_origin     R6K γ ori: γ replication origin from E. coli plasmid R6K; requires the R6K initiator protein pi for replication
   2521..2554    +  protein_bind   loxP: Cre-mediated recombination occurs in the 8-bp core sequence (GCATACAT). Cre recombinase
>Addgene plasmid #223881 | pD(Nt)_GFP-TEV | addgene full sequence | sequence record 445940 | Addgene NGS Result
GATTCGCGACCTACTCCGGAATATTAGGTCTCAGGCGAGCAAGGGCGAGGAGCTGTTCACCGGGGTGGTG
CCCATCCTGGTCGAGCTGGACGGCGACGTAAACGGCCACAAGTTCAGCGTGTCCGGCGAGGGCGAGGGCG
ATGCCACCTACGGCAAGCTGACCCTGAAGTTCATCTGCACCACCGGCAAGCTGCCCGTGCCCTGGCCCAC
CCTCGTGACCACCCTGACCTACGGCGTGCAGTGCTTCAGCCGCTACCCCGACCACATGAAGCAGCACGAC
TTCTTCAAGTCCGCCATGCCCGAAGGCTACGTCCAGGAGCGCACCATCTTCTTCAAGGACGACGGCAACT
ACAAGACCCGCGCCGAGGTGAAGTTCGAGGGCGACACCCTGGTGAACCGCATCGAGCTGAAGGGCATCGA
CTTCAAGGAGGACGGCAACATCCTGGGGCACAAGCTGGAGTACAACTACAACAGCCACAACGTCTATATC
ATGGCCGACAAGCAGAAGAACGGCATCAAGGTGAACTTCAAGATCCGCCACAACATCGAGGACGGCAGCG
TGCAGCTCGCCGACCACTACCAGCAGAACACCCCCATCGGCGACGGCCCCGTGCTGCTGCCCGACAACCA
CTACCTGAGCACCCAGTCCGCCCTGAGCAAAGACCCCAACGAGAAGCGCGATCACATGGTCCTGCTGGAG
TTCGTGACCGCCGCCGGGATCACTCTCGGCATGGACGAGCTGTACAAGGAAAACCTGTATTTCCAGGGAG
CAGCCGCCATGGAGACCCACTGCTTGAGCCTAGAAGATCCGGCTGCTAACAAAGCCCGAAAGGAAGCTGA
GTTGGCTGCTGTCACCGCTGAGCAATAACTATCATAACCCCTAGGTGCCATTTCATTACCTCTTTCTCCG
CACCCGACATAGATCTGGGCCAACTTTTGGCGAAAATGAGACGTTGATCGGCACGTAAGAGGGTCCAACT
TTCACCATAATGAAATAAGATCACTACCGGGCGTATTTTTTGAGTTATCGAGATTTTCAGGAGCTAAGGA
AGCTAAAATGGAGAAAAAAATCACTGGATATACCACCGTTGATATATCCCAATGGCATCGTAAAGAACAT
TTTGAGGCATTTCAGTCAGTTGCTCAATGTACCTATAACCAGACCGTTCAGCTGGATATTACGGCCTTTT
TAAAGACCGTAAAGAAAAATAAGCACAAGTTTTATCCGGCCTTTATTCACATTCTTGCCCGCCTGATGAA
TGCTCATCCGGAATTCCGTATGGCAATGAAAGACGGTGAGCTGGTGATATGGGATAGTGTTCACCCTTGT
TACACCGTTTTCCATGAGCAAACTGAAACGTTTTCATCGCTCTGGAGTGAATACCACGACGATTTCCGGC
AGTTTCTACACATATATTCGCAAGATGTGGCGTGTTACGGTGAAAACCTGGCCTATTTCCCTAAAGGGTT
TATTGAGAATATGTTTTTCGTCTCAGCCAATCCCTGGGTGAGTTTCACCAGTTTTGATTTAAACGTGGCC
AATATGGACAACTTCTTCGCCCCCGTTTTCACCATGGGCAAATATTATACGCAAGGCGACAAGGTGCTGA
TGCCGCTGGCGATTCAGGTTCATCATGCCGTTTGTGATGGCTTCCATGTCGGCAGAATGCTTAATGAATT
ACAACAGTACTGCGATGAGTGGCAGGGTGGGGCGTAATTTTTTTAAGGCAGTTATTGGTGCCCTTAAACG
CCTGGTTGCTACGCCTGAATAAGTGATAATAAGCGGATGAATGGCAGAAATTCGAAAGCAAATTCGACCC
GGTCGTCGGTTCAGGGCAGGGTCGTTAAATAGCCGCTTATGTCTATTGCTGGTTTACCGGTTTATTGACT
ACCGGAAGCAGTGTGACCGTGTGCTTCTCAAATGCCTGAGGCCAGTTTGCTCAGGCTCTCCCCGTGGAGG
TAATAATTGACGATATGATCATTTATTCTGCCTCCCAGCTGACATTCATCCGGGGTCAGCACCGTTTCTG
CGGACTGGCTTTCTACGTGTTCCGCTTCCTTTAGCAGCCCTTGCGCCCTGAGTGCTTGCGGCAGCGTGAA
GCTAATTCCCATGTCAGCCGTTAAGTGTTCCTGTGTCACTCAAAATTGCTTTGAGAGGCTCTAAGGGCTT
CTCAGTGCGTTACATCCCTGGCTTGTTGTCCACAACCGTTAAACCTTAAAAGCTTTAAAAGCCTTATATA
TTCTTTTTTTTCTTATAAAACTTAAAACCTTAGAGGCTATTTAAGTTGCTGATTTATATTAATTTTATTG
TTCAAACATGAGAGCTTAGTACGTGAAACATGAGAGCTTAGTACGTTAGCCATGAGAGCTTAGTACGTTA
GCCATGAGGGTTTAGTTCGTTAAACATGAGAGCTTAGTACGTTAAACATGAGAGCTTAGTACGTGAAACA
TGAGAGCTTAGTACGTACTATCAACAGGTTGAACTGCTGATCAACAGATCCTCTACGCGGCCGCGGTACC
ATAACTTCGTATAGCATACATTATACGAAGTTATCTGCCAGGCACATGGGTTTTACTAGTATC
